LOCUS       Exported 6431 bp ds-DNA circular SYN 12-MAY-2021
DEFINITION  expresses V5-tagged TurboID in the mammalian cytosol.
ACCESSION   .
VERSION     .
KEYWORDS    V5-TurboID-NES_pCDNA3
SOURCE      synthetic DNA construct
  ORGANISM  synthetic DNA construct
REFERENCE   1 (bases 1 to 6431)
  AUTHORS   Branon TC, Bosch JA, Sanchez AD, Udeshi ND, Svinkina T, Carr SA,
            Feldman JL, Perrimon N, Ting AY
  TITLE     Efficient proximity labeling in living cells and organisms with
            TurboID.
  JOURNAL   Nat Biotechnol. 2018 Aug 20. pii: nbt.4201. doi: 10.1038/nbt.4201.
  PUBMED    30125270
REFERENCE   2 (bases 1 to 6431)
  AUTHORS   .
  TITLE     Direct Submission
  JOURNAL   Exported May 12, 2021 from SnapGene Server 1.1.58
            http://www.snapgene.com
FEATURES             Location/Qualifiers
     source          1..6431
                     /organism="synthetic DNA construct"
                     /mol_type="other DNA"
     enhancer        1..380
                     /label=CMV enhancer
                     /note="human cytomegalovirus immediate early enhancer"
     promoter        381..584
                     /label=CMV promoter
                     /note="human cytomegalovirus (CMV) immediate early
                     promoter"
     primer_bind     535..555
                     /label=CMV-F
                     /note="Human CMV immediate early promoter, forward primer"
     primer_bind     629..648
                     /label=T7
                     /note="T7 promoter, forward primer"
     promoter        629..647
                     /label=T7 promoter
                     /note="promoter for bacteriophage T7 RNA polymerase"
     regulatory      667..676
                     /regulatory_class="other"
                     /note="vertebrate consensus sequence for strong initiation
                     of translation (Kozak, 1987)"
     CDS             676..717
                     /codon_start=1
                     /product="epitope tag from simian virus 5"
                     /label=V5 tag
                     /translation="GKPIPNPLLGLDST"
     CDS             724..1680
                     /codon_start=1
                     /product="mutant of the E. coli biotin ligase BioID
                     engineered for improved catalytic efficiency (Branon et
                     al., 2018)"
                     /label=TurboID
                     /translation="KDNTVPLKLIALLANGEFHSGEQLGETLGMSRAAINKHIQTLRDW
                     GVDVFTVPGKGYSLPEPIPLLNAKQILGQLDGGSVAVLPVVDSTNQYLLDRIGELKSGD
                     ACIAEYQQAGRGSRGRKWFSPFGANLYLSMFWRLKRGPAAIGLGPVIGIVMAEALRKLG
                     ADKVRVKWPNDLYLQDRKLAGILVELAGITGDAAQIVIGAGINVAMRRVEESVVNQGWI
                     TLQEAGINLDRNTLAATLIRELRAALELFEQEGLAPYLPRWEKLDNFINRPVKLIIGDK
                     EIFGISRGIDKQGALLLEQDGVIKPWMGGEISLRSAEK"
     CDS             1687..1713
                     /codon_start=1
                     /product="nuclear export signal from the HIV Rev protein
                     (Fischer et al., 1995)"
                     /label=NES
                     /translation="LPPLERLTL"
     promoter        complement(1750..1768)
                     /label=SP6 promoter
                     /note="promoter for bacteriophage SP6 RNA polymerase"
     primer_bind     complement(1751..1768)
                     /label=SP6
                     /note="SP6 promoter, forward primer"
     primer_bind     complement(1788..1805)
                     /label=BGH-rev
                     /note="Bovine growth hormone terminator, reverse primer.
                     Also called BGH reverse"
     polyA_signal    1794..2018
                     /label=bGH poly(A) signal
                     /note="bovine growth hormone polyadenylation signal"
     rep_origin      2064..2492
                     /direction=RIGHT
                     /label=f1 ori
                     /note="f1 bacteriophage origin of replication; arrow
                     indicates direction of (+) strand synthesis"
     primer_bind     complement(2151..2170)
                     /label=F1ori-R
                     /note="F1 origin, reverse primer"
     primer_bind     2361..2382
                     /label=F1ori-F
                     /note="F1 origin, forward primer"
     primer_bind     complement(2501..2521)
                     /label=pBABE 3'
                     /note="SV40 enhancer, reverse primer for pBABE vectors"
     promoter        2506..2835
                     /label=SV40 promoter
                     /note="SV40 enhancer and early promoter"
     rep_origin      2686..2821
                     /label=SV40 ori
                     /note="SV40 origin of replication"
     primer_bind     2748..2767
                     /label=SV40pro-F
                     /note="SV40 promoter/origin, forward primer"
     CDS             2902..3696
                     /codon_start=1
                     /gene="aph(3')-II (or nptII)"
                     /product="aminoglycoside phosphotransferase from Tn5"
                     /label=NeoR/KanR
                     /note="confers resistance to neomycin, kanamycin, and G418
                     (Geneticin(R))"
                     /translation="MIEQDGLHAGSPAAWVERLFGYDWAQQTIGCSDAAVFRLSAQGRP
                     VLFVKTDLSGALNELQDEAARLSWLATTGVPCAAVLDVVTEAGRDWLLLGEVPGQDLLS
                     SHLAPAEKVSIMADAMRRLHTLDPATCPFDHQAKHRIERARTRMEAGLVDQDDLDEEHQ
                     GLAPAELFARLKARMPDGEDLVVTHGDACLPNIMVENGRFSGFIDCGRLGVADRYQDIA
                     LATRDIAEELGGEWADRFLVLYGIAAPDSQRIAFYRLLDEFF"
     primer_bind     complement(2956..2975)
                     /label=Neo-R
                     /note="Neomycin resistance gene, reverse primer"
     primer_bind     3566..3585
                     /label=Neo-F
                     /note="Neomycin resistance gene, forward primer"
     polyA_signal    3870..3991
                     /label=SV40 poly(A) signal
                     /note="SV40 polyadenylation signal"
     primer_bind     complement(3907..3926)
                     /label=SV40pA-R
                     /note="SV40 polyA, reverse primer"
     primer_bind     3961..3980
                     /label=EBV-rev
                     /note="SV40 polyA terminator, reverse primer"
     primer_bind     complement(4040..4056)
                     /label=M13 rev
                     /note="common sequencing primer, one of multiple similar
                     variants"
     primer_bind     complement(4040..4056)
                     /label=M13 Reverse
                     /note="In lacZ gene. Also called M13-rev"
     primer_bind     complement(4053..4075)
                     /label=M13/pUC Reverse
                     /note="In lacZ gene"
     protein_bind    4064..4080
                     /label=lac operator
                     /bound_moiety="lac repressor encoded by lacI"
                     /note="The lac repressor binds to the lac operator to
                     inhibit transcription in E. coli. This inhibition can be
                     relieved by adding lactose or
                     isopropyl-beta-D-thiogalactopyranoside (IPTG)."
     promoter        complement(4088..4118)
                     /label=lac promoter
                     /note="promoter for the E. coli lac operon"
     protein_bind    4133..4154
                     /label=CAP binding site
                     /bound_moiety="E. coli catabolite activator protein"
                     /note="CAP binding activates transcription in the presence
                     of cAMP."
     primer_bind     complement(4271..4288)
                     /label=L4440
                     /note="L4440 vector, forward primer"
     rep_origin      complement(4442..5030)
                     /direction=LEFT
                     /label=ori
                     /note="high-copy-number ColE1/pMB1/pBR322/pUC origin of
                     replication"
     primer_bind     complement(4522..4541)
                     /label=pBR322ori-F
                     /note="pBR322 origin, forward primer"
     CDS             complement(5201..6061)
                     /codon_start=1
                     /gene="bla"
                     /product="beta-lactamase"
                     /label=AmpR
                     /note="confers resistance to ampicillin, carbenicillin, and
                     related antibiotics"
                     /translation="MSIQHFRVALIPFFAAFCLPVFAHPETLVKVKDAEDQLGARVGYI
                     ELDLNSGKILESFRPEERFPMMSTFKVLLCGAVLSRIDAGQEQLGRRIHYSQNDLVEYS
                     PVTEKHLTDGMTVRELCSAAITMSDNTAANLLLTTIGGPKELTAFLHNMGDHVTRLDRW
                     EPELNEAIPNDERDTTMPVAMATTLRKLLTGELLTLASRQQLIDWMEADKVAGPLLRSA
                     LPAGWFIADKSGAGERGSRGIIAALGPDGKPSRIVVIYTTGSQATMDERNRQIAEIGAS
                     LIKHW"
     primer_bind     5824..5843
                     /label=Amp-R
                     /note="Ampicillin resistance gene, reverse primer"
     promoter        complement(6062..6166)
                     /gene="bla"
                     /label=AmpR promoter
     primer_bind     complement(6241..6260)
                     /label=pRS-marker
                     /note="pRS vectors, use to sequence yeast selectable
                     marker"
ORIGIN
        1 gacattgatt attgactagt tattaatagt aatcaattac ggggtcatta gttcatagcc
       61 catatatgga gttccgcgtt acataactta cggtaaatgg cccgcctggc tgaccgccca
      121 acgacccccg cccattgacg tcaataatga cgtatgttcc catagtaacg ccaataggga
      181 ctttccattg acgtcaatgg gtggagtatt tacggtaaac tgcccacttg gcagtacatc
      241 aagtgtatca tatgccaagt acgcccccta ttgacgtcaa tgacggtaaa tggcccgcct
      301 ggcattatgc ccagtacatg accttatggg actttcctac ttggcagtac atctacgtat
      361 tagtcatcgc tattaccatg gtgatgcggt tttggcagta catcaatggg cgtggatagc
      421 ggtttgactc acggggattt ccaagtctcc accccattga cgtcaatggg agtttgtttt
      481 ggcaccaaaa tcaacgggac tttccaaaat gtcgtaacaa ctccgcccca ttgacgcaaa
      541 tgggcggtag gcgtgtacgg tgggaggtct atataagcag agctctctgg ctaactagag
      601 aacccactgc ttactggctt atcgaaatta atacgactca ctatagggag acccaagctt
      661 gcggccgcca ccatgggcaa gcccatcccc aaccccctgc tgggcctgga cagcaccgct
      721 agcaaagaca atactgtgcc tctgaagctg atcgctctcc tggctaatgg cgagttccat
      781 agtggcgaac agctgggaga aaccctgggc atgtccaggg ccgctatcaa caagcacatt
      841 cagactctgc gcgactgggg cgtggacgtg ttcaccgtgc ccggaaaggg ctactctctg
      901 cccgagccta tcccgctgct gaacgctaaa cagattctgg gacagctgga cggcgggagc
      961 gtggcagtcc tgcctgtggt cgactccacc aatcagtacc tgctggatcg aatcggcgag
     1021 ctgaagagtg gggatgcttg cattgcagaa tatcagcagg cagggagagg aagcagaggg
     1081 aggaaatggt tctctccttt tggagctaac ctgtacctga gtatgttttg gcgcctgaag
     1141 cggggaccag cagcaatcgg cctgggcccg gtcatcggaa ttgtcatggc agaagcgctg
     1201 cgaaagctgg gagcagacaa ggtgcgagtc aaatggccca atgacctgta tctgcaggat
     1261 agaaagctgg caggcatcct ggtggagctg gccggaataa caggcgatgc tgcacagatc
     1321 gtcattggcg ccgggattaa cgtggctatg aggcgcgtgg aggaaagcgt ggtcaatcag
     1381 ggctggatca cactgcagga agcagggatt aacctggaca ggaatactct ggccgctacg
     1441 ctgatccgag agctgcgggc agccctggaa ctgttcgagc aggaaggcct ggctccatat
     1501 ctgccacggt gggagaagct ggataacttc atcaatagac ccgtgaagct gatcattggg
     1561 gacaaagaga ttttcgggat tagccggggg attgataaac agggagccct gctgctggaa
     1621 caggacggag ttatcaaacc ctggatgggc ggagaaatca gtctgcggtc tgccgaaaag
     1681 ctgcagctgc ctcccctgga gcgcctgacc ctggactaat agctcgagca tgcatctaga
     1741 gggccctatt ctatagtgtc acctaaatgc tagagctcgc tgatcagcct cgactgtgcc
     1801 ttctagttgc cagccatctg ttgtttgccc ctcccccgtg ccttccttga ccctggaagg
     1861 tgccactccc actgtccttt cctaataaaa tgaggaaatt gcatcgcatt gtctgagtag
     1921 gtgtcattct attctggggg gtggggtggg gcaggacagc aagggggagg attgggaaga
     1981 caatagcagg catgctgggg atgcggtggg ctctatggct tctgaggcgg aaagaaccag
     2041 ctggggctct agggggtatc cccnnnnnnn nnnnnnnnnn nnnnnnnnnn nnnnnnnnnn
     2101 nnnnnnnnnn nnnnnnnnnn nnnnnnnnnn nnnnnnnnnn nnnnnnnnnn nnnnnnnnnn
     2161 nnnnnnnnnn nnnnnnnnnn nnnnnnncnn nnnnnnnnnn nnnnnnnnnn nnnnnnnnnn
     2221 nnnnnnnnnn nnnnnnnnnn nnnnnnnnnn nnnnnnnnnn nnnnnnnnnn nnnnnnnnna
     2281 nnnnnnnnnn nnnnnnnnnn nnnnnnnnnn nnnnnnnnnn nnnnnnnnnc ctttgacgtt
     2341 ggagtccacg ttctttaata gtggactctt gttccaaact ggaacaacac tcaaccctat
     2401 ctcggtctat tcttttgatt tataagggat tttgccgatt tcggcctatt ggttaaaaaa
     2461 tgagctgatt taacaaaaat ttaacgcgaa ttaattctgt ggaatgtgtg tcagttaggg
     2521 tgtggaaagt ccccaggctc cccagcaggc agaagtatgc aaagcatgca tctcaattag
     2581 tcagcaacca ggtgtggaaa gtccccaggc tccccagcag gcagaagtat gcaaagcatg
     2641 catctcaatt agtcagcaac catagtcccg cccctaactc cgcccatccc gcccctaact
     2701 ccgcccagtt ccgcccattc tccgccccat ggctgactaa ttttttttat ttatgcagag
     2761 gccgaggccg cctctgcctc tgagctattc cagaagtagt gaggaggctt ttttggaggc
     2821 ctaggctttt gcaaaaagct cccgggagct tgtatatcca ttttcggatc tgatcaagag
     2881 acaggatgag gatcgtttcg catgattgaa caagatggat tgcacgcagg ttctccggcc
     2941 gcttgggtgg agaggctatt cggctatgac tgggcacaac agacaatcgg ctgctctgat
     3001 gccgccgtgt tccggctgtc agcgcagggg cgcccggttc tttttgtcaa gaccgacctg
     3061 tccggtgccc tgaatgaact gcaggacgag gcagcgcggc tatcgtggct ggccacgacg
     3121 ggcgttcctt gcgcagctgt gctcgacgtt gtcactgaag cgggaaggga ctggctgcta
     3181 ttgggcgaag tgccggggca ggatctcctg tcatctcacc ttgctcctgc cgagaaagta
     3241 tccatcatgg ctgatgcaat gcggcggctg catacgcttg atccggctac ctgcccattc
     3301 gaccaccaag cgaaacatcg catcgagcga gcacgtactc ggatggaagc cggtcttgtc
     3361 gatcaggatg atctggacga agagcatcag gggctcgcgc cagccgaact gttcgccagg
     3421 ctcaaggcgc gcatgcccga cggcgaggat ctcgtcgtga cccatggcga tgcctgcttg
     3481 ccgaatatca tggtggaaaa tggccgcttt tctggattca tcgactgtgg ccggctgggt
     3541 gtggcggacc gctatcagga catagcgttg gctacccgtg atattgctga agagcttggc
     3601 ggcgaatggg ctgaccgctt cctcgtgctt tacggtatcg ccgctcccga ttcgcagcgc
     3661 atcgccttct atcgccttct tgacgagttc ttctgagcgg gactctgggg ttcgaaatga
     3721 ccgaccaagc gacgcccaac ctgccatcac gagatttcga ttccaccgcc gccttctatg
     3781 aaaggttggg cttcggaatc gttttccggg acgccggctg gatgatcctc cagcgcgggg
     3841 atctcatgct ggagttcttc gcccacccca acttgtttat tgcagcttat aatggttaca
     3901 aataaagcaa tagcatcaca aatttcacaa ataaagcatt tttttcactg cattctagtt
     3961 gtggtttgtc caaactcatc aatgtatctt atcatgtctg tataccgtcg acctctagct
     4021 agagcttggc gtaatcatgg tcatagctgt ttcctgtgtg aaattgttat ccgctcacaa
     4081 ttccacacaa catacgagcc ggaagcataa agtgtaaagc ctggggtgcc taatgagtga
     4141 gctaactcac attaattgcg ttgcgctcac tgcccgcttt ccagtcggga aacctgtcgt
     4201 gccagctgca ttaatgaatc ggccaacgcg cggggagagg cggtttgcgt attgggcgct
     4261 cttccgcttc ctcgctcact gactcgctgc gctcggtcgt tcggctgcgg cgagcggtat
     4321 cagctcactc aaaggcggta atacggttat ccacagaatc aggggataac gcaggaaaga
     4381 acatgtgagc aaaaggccag caaaaggcca ggaaccgtaa aaaggccgcg ttgctggcgt
     4441 ttttccatag gctccgcccc cctgacgagc atcacaaaaa tcgacgctca agtcagaggt
     4501 ggcgaaaccc gacaggacta taaagatacc aggcgtttcc ccctggaagc tccctcgtgc
     4561 gctctcctgt tccgaccctg ccgcttaccg gatacctgtc cgcctttctc ccttcgggaa
     4621 gcgtggcgct ttctcatagc tcacgctgta ggtatctcag ttcggtgtag gtcgttcgct
     4681 ccaagctggg ctgtgtgcac aaaccccccg ttcagcccga ccgctgcgcc ttatccggta
     4741 actatcgtct tgagtccaac ccggtaagac acgacttatc gccactggca gcagccactg
     4801 gtaacaggat tagcagagcg aggtatgtag gcggtgctac agagttcttg aagtggtggc
     4861 ctaactacgg ctacactaga agaacagtat ttggtatctg cgctctgctg aagccagtta
     4921 ccttcggaaa aagagttggt agctcttgat ccggcaaaca aaccaccgct ggtagcggtg
     4981 gtttttttgt ttgcaagcag cagattacgc gcagaaaaaa aggatctcaa gaagatcctt
     5041 tgatcttttc tacggggtct gacgctcagt ggaacgaaaa ctcacgttaa gggattttgg
     5101 tcatgagatt atcaaaaagg atcttcacct agatcctttt aaattaaaaa tgaagtttta
     5161 aatcaatcta aagtatatat gagtaaactt ggtctgacag ttaccaatgc ttaatcagtg
     5221 aggcacctat ctcagcgatc tgtctatttc gttcatccat agttgcctga ctccccgtcg
     5281 tgtagataac tacgatacgg gagggcttac catctggccc cagtgctgca atgataccgc
     5341 gagacccacg ctcaccggct ccagatttat cagcaataaa ccagccagcc ggaagggccg
     5401 agcgcagaag tggtcctgca actttatccg cctccatcca gtctattaat tgttgccggg
     5461 aagctagagt aagtagttcg ccagttaata gtttgcgcaa cgttgttgcc attgctacag
     5521 gcatcgtggt gtcacgctcg tcgtttggta tggcttcatt cagctccggt tcccaacgat
     5581 caaggcgagt tacatgatcc cccatgttgt gcaaaaaagc ggttagctcc ttcggtcctc
     5641 cgatcgttgt cagaagtaag ttggccgcag tgttatcact catggttatg gcagcactgc
     5701 ataattctct tactgtcatg ccatccgtaa gatgcttttc tgtgactggt gagtactcaa
     5761 ccaagtcatt ctgagaatag tgtatgcggc gaccgagttg ctcttgcccg gcgtcaatac
     5821 gggataatac cgcgccacat agcagaactt taaaagtgct catcattgga aaacgttctt
     5881 cggggcgaaa actctcaagg atcttaccgc tgttgagatc cagttcgatg taacccactc
     5941 gtgcacccaa ctgatcttca gcatctttta ctttcaccag cgtttctggg tgagcaaaaa
     6001 caggaaggca aaatgccgca aaaaagggaa taagggcgac acggaaatgt tgaatactca
     6061 tactcttcct ttttcaatat tattgaagca tttatcaggg ttattgtctc atgagcggat
     6121 acatatttga atgtatttag aaaaataaac aaataggggt tccgcgcaca tttccccgaa
     6181 aagtgccacc tgacgtcgac ggatcgggag atctcccgat cccctatggt gcactctcag
     6241 tacaatctgc tctgatgccg catagttaag ccagtatctg ctccctgctt gtgtgttgga
     6301 ggtcgctgag tagtgcgcga gcaaaattta agctacaaca aggcaaggct tgaccgacaa
     6361 ttgcatgaag aatctgctta gggttaggcg ttttgcgctg cttcgcgatg tacgggccag
     6421 atatacgcgt t
//
